>Addgene plasmid #199769 | pET28a-cMSP26 | addgene full sequence | sequence record 404923 | Addgene NGS Result
CGCCAGGGTGGTTTTTCTTTTCACCAGTGAGACGGGCAACAGCTGATTGCCCTTCACCGCCTGGCCCTGA
GAGAGTTGCAGCAAGCGGTCCACGCTGGTTTGCCCCAGCAGGCGAAAATCCTGTTTGATGGTGGTTAACG
GCGGGATATAACATGAGCTGTCTTCGGTATCGTCGTATCCCACTACCGAGATATCCGCACCAACGCGCAG
CCCGGACTCGGTAATGGCGCGCATTGCGCCCAGCGCCATCTGATCGTTGGCAACCAGCATCGCAGTGGGA
ACGATGCCCTCATTCAGCATTTGCATGGTTTGTTGAAAACCGGACATGGCACTCCAGTCGCCTTCCCGTT
CCGCTATCGGCTGAATTTGATTGCGAGTGAGATATTTATGCCAGCCAGCCAGACGCAGACGCGCCGAGAC
AGAACTTAATGGGCCCGCTAACAGCGCGATTTGCTGGTGACCCAATGCGACCAGATGCTCCACGCCCAGT
CGCGTACCGTCTTCATGGGAGAAAATAATACTGTTGATGGGTGTCTGGTCAGAGACATCAAGAAATAACG
CCGGAACATTAGTGCAGGCAGCTTCCACAGCAATGGCATCCTGGTCATCCAGCGGATAGTTAATGATCAG
CCCACTGACGCGTTGCGCGAGAAGATTGTGCACCGCCGCTTTACAGGCTTCGACGCCGCTTCGTTCTACC
ATCGACACCACCACGCTGGCACCCAGTTGATCGGCGCGAGATTTAATCGCCGCGACAATTTGCGACGGCG
CGTGCAGGGCCAGACTGGAGGTGGCAACGCCAATCAGCAACGACTGTTTGCCCGCCAGTTGTTGTGCCAC
GCGGTTGGGAATGTAATTCAGCTCCGCCATCGCCGCTTCCACTTTTTCCCGCGTTTTCGCAGAAACGTGG
CTGGCCTGGTTCACCACGCGGGAAACGGTCTGATAAGAGACACCGGCATACTCTGCGACATCGTATAACG
TTACTGGTTTCACATTCACCACCCTGAATTGACTCTCTTCCGGGCGCTATCATGCCATACCGCGAAAGGT
TTTGCGCCATTCGATGGTGTCCGGGATCTCGACGCTCTCCCTTATGCGACTCCTGCATTAGGAAGCAGCC
CAGTAGTAGGTTGAGGCCGTTGAGCACCGCCGCCGCAAGGAATGGTGCATGCAAGGAGATGGCGCCCAAC
AGTCCCCCGGCCACGGGGCCTGCCACCATACCCACGCCGAAACAAGCGCTCATGAGCCCGAAGTGGCGAG
CCCGATCTTCCCCATCGGTGATGTCGGCGATATAGGCGCCAGCAACCGCACCTGTGGCGCCGGTGATGCC
GGCCACGATGCGTCCGGCGTAGAGGATCGAGATCTCGATCCCGCGAAATTAATACGACTCACTATAGGGG
AATTGTGAGCGGATAACAATTCCCCTCTAGAAATAATTTTGTTTAACTTTAAGAAGGAGATATACCATGG
GCAGCAGCATTAAAATCGCGACCCGTAAATATCTGGGCAAACAGAATGTCTACGATATTGGTGTCGAACG
TGACCACAACTTTGCCCTGAAAAATGGCTTTATCGCATCCAACTGCTTTAACGGTCATCACCACCATCAT
CACAGTACCTTCTCCAAACTGCGCGAACAGCTGGGTCCGGTGACGCAAGAATTCTGGGATAACCTGGAAA
AAGAAACCGAAGGCCTGCGTCAGGAAATGAGTAAAGACCTGGAAGAAGTGAAAGCCAAAGTTCAACCGTA
TCTGGATGACTTCCAGAAAAAATGGCAAGAAGAAATGGAACTGTACCGCCAGAAAGTGGAACCGCTGCGT
GCCGAACTGCAGGAAGGCGCACGCCAAAAACTGCATGAACTGCAAGAAAAACTGTCACCGCTGGGTGAAG
AAATGCGTGATCGCGCCCGTGCACATGTTGACGCTCTGCGTACCCACCTGGCGCCGTATTCGGATGAACT
GCGTCAGCGTCTGGCCGCACGTCTGGAAGCGCTGAAAGAAAACGGCGGTGCCCGTCTGGCAGAATACCAT
GCTAAAGCGACCGAACACCTGTCAACGCTGTCGGAAAAAGCTAAACCGGCCCTGGAAGATCTGCGCCAGG
GTCTGCTGCCGGTGCTGGAATCATTTAAAGTTAGCTTCCTGTCTGCGCTGGAAGAATATACGAAAAAACT
GAACACCCAGGGCACGCCGGTTACCCAGGAATTTTGGGACAATCTGGAAAAAGAAACGGAAGGCCTGCGC
CAGGAAATGTCGAAAGACCTGGAAGAAGTCAAAGCCAAAGTGCAGCCGTACCTGGACGATTTTCAGAAAA
AATGGCAAGAAGAAATGGAGCTGTACCGCCAGAAAGTCGAACCGCTGCGCGCGGAACTGCAGGAAGGCGC
CCGTCAGAAACTGCATGAACTGCAGGAAAAACTGAGCCCGCTGGGCGAAGAAATGCGTGATCGTGCCCGC
GCACATGTTGATGCCCTGCGCACCCACCTGGCACCGTATTCTGATGAACTGCGCCAGCGCCTGGCAGCTC
GTCTGGAAGCCCTGAAAGAAAATGGCGGTGCCCGCCTGGCCGAATATCACGCCAAAGCCACCGAACACCT
GAGTACGCTGTCCGAAAAAGCTAAACCGGCGCTGGAAGATCTGCGCCAAGGTCTGCTGCCGGTCCTGGAA
TCATTTAAAGTGTCATTCCTGTCGGCACTGGAAGAATACACGAAAAAACTGAACACGCAGGGCACCCCGG
TTACCCAGGAATTCTGGGACAACCTGGAAAAGGAGACGGAAGGCCTGCGTCAAGAAATGAGCAAAGATCT
GGAAGAAGTTAAAGCGAAAGTCCAGCCGTACCTGGATGACTTTCAGAAAAAATGGCAAGAAGAAATGGAG
TTATACCGCCAGAAAGTTGAACCGCTGCGTGCAGAACTGCAGGAAGGCGCTCGTCAGAAACTGCACGAGT
TACAAGAAAAACTGAGTCCGCTGGGAGAGGAAATGCGCGACCGTGCCCGTGCACATGTTGATGCACTGCG
TACGCATCTGGCACCGTATTCCGACGAACTGCGTCAACGCCTGGCCGCCCGCCTGGAAGCGTTAAAGGAA
AATGGCGGTGCCCGTCTGGCCGAATATCACGCGAAAGCCACGGAACATCTGAGCACGCTGTCTGAAAAAG
CCAAGCCTGCCCTGGAAGATCTGCGCCAGGGGCTGCTGCCGGTTCTGGAAAGCTTTAAAGTCAGTTTCCT
GTCCGCGCTGGAAGAATATACCAAAAAACTGAATACCCAGGGTTGTCTGTCCTATGAAACGGAAATCCTG
ACGGTGGAATACGGTCTGCTGCCGATTGGTAAAATTGTGGAAAAACGCATTGAATGCACCGTGTATAGCG
TTGACAACAATGGCAACATTTACACGCAGCCGGTCGCGCAATGGCATGACCGTGGCGAACAGGAAGTGTT
TGAATATTGTCTGGAAGATGGTTCTCTGATCCGCGCCACCAAAGATCACAAATTTATGACGGTGGACGGT
CAAATGCTGCCGATTGATGAAATCTTCGAACGTGAACTGGATCTGATGCGCGTTGACAACCTGCCGAATT
GAGATCCGGCTGCTAACAAAGCCCGAAAGGAAGCTGAGTTGGCTGCTGCCACCGCTGAGCAATAACTAGC
ATAACCCCTTGGGGCCTCTAAACGGGTCTTGAGGGGTTTTTTGCTGAAAGGAGGAACTATATCCGGATTG
GCGAATGGG
[124 nt withheld, positions 3720-3843]
C
[91 nt withheld, positions 3845-3935]
A
[49 nt withheld, positions 3937-3985]
CCTTTGACGTTGGAGTCCACGTTCTTT
[37 nt withheld, positions 4013-4049]
ACCCTATCTCGGTCTATTCTTTTGATTTATAAGGGATTTTGCCGATTTCGGCCTATTGGTTAAAAAATGA
GCTGATTTAACAAAAATTTAACGCGAATTTTAACAAAATATTAACGCTTACAATTTAGGTGGCACTTTTC
GGGGAAATGTGCGCGGAACCCCTATTTGTTTATTTTTCTAAATACATTCAAATATGTATCCGCTCATGAA
TTAATTCTTAGAAAAACTCATCGAGCATCAAATGAAACTGCAATTTATTCATATCAGGATTATCAATACC
ATATTTTTGAAAAAGCCGTTTCTGTAATGAAGGAGAAAACTCACCGAGGCAGTTCCATAGGATGGCAAGA
TCCTGGTATCGGTCTGCGATTCCGACTCGTCCAACATCAATACAACCTATTAATTTCCCCTCGTCAAAAA
TAAGGTTATCAAGTGAGAAATCACCATGAGTGACGACTGAATCCGGTGAGAATGGCAAAAGTTTATGCAT
TTCTTTCCAGACTTGTTCAACAGGCCAGCCATTACGCTCGTCATCAAAATCACTCGCATCAACCAAACCG
TTATTCATTCGTGATTGCGCCTGAGCGAGACGAAATACGCGATCGCTGTTAAAAGGACAATTACAAACAG
GAATCGAATGCAACCGGCGCAGGAACACTGCCAGCGCATCAACAATATTTTCACCTGAATCAGGATATTC
TTCTAATACCTGGAATGCTGTTTTCCCGGGGATCGCAGTGGTGAGTAACCATGCATCATCAGGAGTACGG
ATAAAATGCTTGATGGTCGGAAGAGGCATAAATTCCGTCAGCCAGTTTAGTCTGACCATCTCATCTGTAA
CATCATTGGCAACGCTACCTTTGCCATGTTTCAGAAACAACTCTGGCGCATCGGGCTTCCCATACAATCG
ATAGATTGTCGCACCTGATTGCCCGACATTATCGCGAGCCCATTTATACCCATATAAATCAGCATCCATG
TTGGAATTTAATCGCGGCCTAGAGCAAGACGTTTCCCGTTGAATATGGCTCATAACACCCCTTGTATTAC
TGTTTATGTAAGCAGACAGTTTTATTGTTCATGACCAAAATCCCTTAACGTGAGTTTTCGTTCCACTGAG
CGTCAGACCCCGTAGAAAAGATCAAAGGATCTTCTTGAGATCCTTTTTTTCTGCGCGTAATCTGCTGCTT
GCAAACAAAAAAACCACCGCTACCAGCGGTGGTTTGTTTGCCGGATCAAGAGCTACCAACTCTTTTTCCG
AAGGTAACTGGCTTCAGCAGAGCGCAGATACCAAATACTGTCCTTCTAGTGTAGCCGTAGTTAGGCCACC
ACTTCAAGAACTCTGTAGCACCGCCTACATACCTCGCTCTGCTAATCCTGTTACCAGTGGCTGCTGCCAG
TGGCGATAAGTCGTGTCTTACCGGGTTGGACTCAAGACGATAGTTACCGGATAAGGCGCAGCGGTCGGGC
TGAACGGGGGGTTCGTGCACACAGCCCAGCTTGGAGCGAACGACCTACACCGAACTGAGATACCTACAGC
GTGAGCTATGAGAAAGCGCCACGCTTCCCGAAGGGAGAAAGGCGGACAGGTATCCGGTAAGCGGCAGGGT
CGGAACAGGAGAGCGCACGAGGGAGCTTCCAGGGGGAAACGCCTGGTATCTTTATAGTCCTGTCGGGTTT
CGCCACCTCTGACTTGAGCGTCGATTTTTGTGATGCTCGTCAGGGGGGCGGAGCCTATGGAAAAACGCCA
GCAACGCGGCCTTTTTACGGTTCCTGGCCTTTTGCTGGCCTTTTGCTCACATGTTCTTTCCTGCGTTATC
CCCTGATTCTGTGGATAACCGTATTACCGCCTTTGAGTGAGCTGATACCGCTCGCCGCAGCCGAACGACC
GAGCGCAGCGAGTCAGTGAGCGAGGAAGCGGAAGAGCGCCTGATGCGGTATTTTCTCCTTACGCATCTGT
GCGGTATTTCACACCGCAATGGTGCACTCTCAGTACAATCTGCTCTGATGCCGCATAGTTAAGCCAGTAT
ACACTCCGCTATCGCTACGTGACTGGGTCATGGCTGCGCCCCGACACCCGCCAACACCCGCTGACGCGCC
CTGACGGGCTTGTCTGCTCCCGGCATCCGCTTACAGACAAGCTGTGACCGTCTCCGGGAGCTGCATGTGT
CAGAGGTTTTCACCGTCATCACCGAAACGCGCGAGGCAGCTGCGGTAAAGCTCATCAGCGTGGTCGTGAA
GCGATTCACAGATGTCTGCCTGTTCATCCGCGTCCAGCTCGTTGAGTTTCTCCAGAAGCGTTAATGTCTG
GCTTCTGATAAAGCGGGCCATGTTAAGGGCGGTTTTTTCCTGTTTGGTCACTGATGCCTCCGTGTAAGGG
GGATTTCTGTTCATGGGGGTAATGATACCGATGAAACGAGAGAGGATGCTCACGATACGGGTTACTGATG
ATGAACATGCCCGGTTACTGGAACGTTGTGAGGGTAAACAACTGGCGGTATGGATGCGGCGGGACCAGAG
AAAAATCACTCAGGGTCAATGCCAGCGCTTCGTTAATACAGATGTAGGTGTTCCACAGGGTAGCCAGCAG
CATCCTGCGATGCAGATCCGGAACATAATGGTGCAGGGCGCTGACTTCCGCGTTTCCAGACTTTACGAAA
CACGGAAACCGAAGACCATTCATGTTGTTGCTCAGGTCGCAGACGTTTTGCAGCAGCAGTCGCTTCACGT
TCGCTCGCGTATCGGTGATTCATTCTGCTAACCAGTAAGGCAACCCCGCCAGCCTAGCCGGGTCCTCAAC
GACAGGAGCACGATCATGCGCACCCGTGGGGCCGCCATGCCGGCGATAATGGCCTGCTTCTCGCCGAAAC
GTTTGGTGGCGGGACCAGTGACGAAGGCTTGAGCGAGGGCGTGCAAGATTCCGAATACCGCAAGCGACAG
GCCGATCATCGTCGCGCTCCAGCGAAAGCGGTCCTCGCCGAAAATGACCCAGAGCGCTGCCGGCACCTGT
CCTACGAGTTGCATGATAAAGAAGACAGTCATAAGTGCGGCGACGATAGTCATGCCCCGCGCCCACCGGA
AGGAGCTGACTGGGTTGAAGGCTCTCAAGGGCATCGGTCGAGATCCCGGTGCCTAATGAGTGAGCTAACT
TACATTAATTGCGTTGCGCTCACTGCCCGCTTTCCAGTCGGGAAACCTGTCGTGCCAGCTGCATTAATGA
ATCGGCCAACGCGCGGGGAGAGGCGGTTTGCGTATTGGG
Features (pLannotate 1.2.2; 21 found; start..end, strand, type, name):
    994..1071    -  promoter       lacI promoter: lacI
   1079..1358    -  CDS            TcR (fragment): tetracycline efflux protein; tet; confers resistance to tetracycline
   1380..1398    +  promoter       T7 promoter: promoter for bacteriophage T7 RNA polymerase
   1399..1423    +  protein_bind   lac operator: The lac repressor binds to the lac operator to inhibit transcription in E. coli. This inhibition can be relieved by adding lactose or isopropyl-β-D-thiogalactopyranoside (IPTG). lac repressor encoded by lacI
   1438..1460    +  RBS            RBS: efficient ribosome binding site from bacteriophage T7 gene 10 (Olins and Rangwala, 1989)
   1614..2180    +  CDS            APOA1 (fragment): APOA1_GORGO - Experimental evidence at protein level: Swiss-Prot protein existence level 1. Participates in the reverse transport of cholesterol from tissues to the liver for excretion by promoting cholesterol efflux from tissues and by acting as a cofactor for the lecithin cholesterol acyltransferase (LCAT). As part of the SPAP complex, activates spermatozoa motility (By similarity). From Gorilla gorilla gorilla (Western lowland gorilla).
   2166..2720    +  CDS            APOA1 (fragment): APOA1_GORGO - Experimental evidence at protein level: Swiss-Prot protein existence level 1. Participates in the reverse transport of cholesterol from tissues to the liver for excretion by promoting cholesterol efflux from tissues and by acting as a cofactor for the lecithin cholesterol acyltransferase (LCAT). As part of the SPAP complex, activates spermatozoa motility (By similarity). From Gorilla gorilla gorilla (Western lowland gorilla).
   2706..3260    +  CDS            APOA1 (fragment): APOA1_GORGO - Experimental evidence at protein level: Swiss-Prot protein existence level 1. Participates in the reverse transport of cholesterol from tissues to the liver for excretion by promoting cholesterol efflux from tissues and by acting as a cofactor for the lecithin cholesterol acyltransferase (LCAT). As part of the SPAP complex, activates spermatozoa motility (By similarity). From Gorilla gorilla gorilla (Western lowland gorilla).
   3264..3563    +  CDS            dnaE-N (fragment): DPO3A_SYNY3 - Experimental evidence at protein level: Swiss-Prot protein existence level 1. DNA polymerase III is a complex, multichain enzyme responsible for most of the replicative synthesis in bacteria. This DNA polymerase also exhibits 3' to 5' exonuclease activity. The alpha chain is the DNA polymerase (By similarity). From Synechocystis sp. (strain PCC 6803 / Kazusa).
   3579..3628    +  CDS            SET1 (fragment): solubility-enhancement tag derived from T7 phage gene 10B
   3636..3683    +  terminator     T7 terminator: transcription terminator for bacteriophage T7 RNA polymerase
   3720..4148    +  rep_origin     f1 ori (sequence partly withheld): f1 bacteriophage origin of replication; arrow indicates direction of (+) strand synthesis
   4201..4258    +  promoter       AmpR promoter (fragment): bla
   4267..5082    -  CDS            KanR: aminoglycoside phosphotransferase; aph(3')-Ia; confers resistance to kanamycin in bacteria or G418 (Geneticin®) in eukaryotes
   5204..5792    +  rep_origin     ori: high-copy-number ColE1/pMB1/pBR322/pUC origin of replication
   5978..6117    -  misc_feature   bom: basis of mobility region from pBR322
   6219..6410    -  CDS            rop: Rop protein, which maintains plasmids at low copy number; rop
   6427..6807    +  CDS            YPB1_ECOLX: Protein predicted: Swiss-Prot protein existence level 4. From Escherichia coli.
   6879..7170    -  CDS            TcR (fragment): tetracycline efflux protein; tet; confers resistance to tetracycline
   7185..7206    -  protein_bind   CAP binding site: CAP binding activates transcription in the presence of cAMP. E. coli catabolite activator protein
   7219..993     -  CDS            lacI (across the origin): lac repressor; lacI; The lac repressor binds to the lac operator to inhibit transcription in E. coli. This inhibition can be relieved by adding lactose or isopropyl-β-D-thiogalactopyranoside (IPTG).
