[The description below was written by a language model from this plasmid's Addgene catalogue record and pLannotate feature annotations shown in this document.]
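Description:
pET28a-cMSP26 is a bacterial expression plasmid built on the pET28a backbone for producing a circularized membrane scaffold protein in E. coli. It is selected with kanamycin through an aph(3')-Ia resistance gene and replicates from a ColE1/pBR322-type origin accompanied by the bom region and the rop gene. The catalogue lists it as high copy, although rop normally moderates copy number. An f1 origin is also present. The short TcR and AmpR promoter fragments in the annotation appear to be backbone remnants, not functional markers.

The synthetic insert sits between a T7 promoter with an adjacent lac operator and gene 10 ribosome binding site upstream and a T7 terminator downstream. The plasmid-borne lacI gene keeps transcription repressed until IPTG induction in a host that supplies T7 RNA polymerase. The annotated coding region contains three consecutive apolipoprotein A-I-like segments, which form the extended MSP26 scaffold. These are followed by a DnaE N-terminal split-intein fragment. The complementary C-terminal intein half is not annotated. It would be expected in the unannotated stretch between the ribosome binding site and the first APOA1 segment, but the feature table does not confirm this.

Placing the intein halves at opposite ends of the scaffold lets protein splicing join its termini during expression, giving a covalently closed protein. The His6 tag is recorded as internal, so it would be retained after the inteins are excised, although it is not annotated either. According to the record, the circular scaffold is intended for assembling circularized nanodiscs for structural studies of membrane proteins. The sequenced record is 7,308 nt, slightly shorter than the catalogue's stated total of 7,475 bp.
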