Addgene plasmid #199769: pET28a-cMSP26
Purpose: Expresses split-intein fused MSP26 for circularization during expression (internal His-Tag)
Depositing lab: Franz Hagn. Depositing organization: Technische Universitaet Muenchen (TUM). Publication: A Split-Intein-Based Method for the Efficient Production of Circularized Nanodiscs for Structural Studies of Membrane Proteins. Miehling J, Goricanec D, Hagn F. Chembiochem. 2018 Sep 17;19(18):1927-1933. doi: 10.1002/cbic.201800345. Epub 2018 Jul 30. PubMed 29947468.
Backbone
  Vector backbone: pET28a
  Backbone size w/o insert (bp): 5369
  Total vector size (bp): 7475
  Vector type: Bacterial Expression
Growth in bacteria
  Bacterial resistance: Kanamycin, 50 μg/mL
  Growth temperature: Room Temperature
  Growth strain: DH5alpha
  Copy number: High Copy
Gene/Insert
  Gene/Insert name: cMSP26 (alt name: Circular Membrane Scaffold Protein 26)
  Species: Synthetic
  Insert size (bp): 2106
  Mutation: internal His-Tag
  Tag / fusion protein: His6-Tag (N terminal on insert)
  Cloning method: Ligation Independent Cloning
  Sequencing primers: 5′ T7 Promotor; 3′ T7 Terminator
Terms and licenses: Academic/Nonprofit Terms; Industry Terms: Not Available to Industry
How to cite: pET28a-cMSP26 was a gift from Franz Hagn (Addgene plasmid # 199769 ; http://n2t.net/addgene:199769 ; RRID:Addgene_199769)
